Addgene plasmid #218624: pJJB1463
Purpose: Express mKate-TEV_cutSite_YFP to the peroxisome with high expression TEV protease
Depositing lab: John Dueber. Depositing organization: University of California, Berkeley. Publication: ML-enhanced peroxisome capacity enables compartmentalization of multienzyme pathway. Baker JJ, Shi J, Wang S, Mujica EM, Bianco S, Capponi S, Dueber JE. Nat Chem Biol. 2024 Oct 14. doi: 10.1038/s41589-024-01759-2. PubMed 39402374.
Backbone
  Vector backbone: TMP136
  Backbone manufacturer: Internal
  Vector type: Yeast Expression
  Selectable markers: HIS3 ; mKate, YFP
Growth in bacteria
  Bacterial resistance: Kanamycin, 50 μg/mL
  Growth temperature: 37°C
  Growth strain: DH5alpha
  Copy number: High Copy
Gene/Insert
  Gene/Insert name: YFP
  Species: S. cerevisiae (budding yeast)
  Tag / fusion protein: ePTS1 (C terminal on insert)
  Cloning method: Golden Gate
Terms and licenses: Academic/Nonprofit Terms; Industry Terms: Not Available to Industry
Depositor comments: Express mKate-TEV_cutSite_YFP to the peroxisome with high expression TEV protease. Used for competition assay for import into peroxisome. Integrated into HIS3 locus using HIS3 selection marker.
How to cite: pJJB1463 was a gift from John Dueber (Addgene plasmid # 218624 ; http://n2t.net/addgene:218624 ; RRID:Addgene_218624)
