[The description below was written by a language model from this plasmid's Addgene catalogue record and pLannotate feature annotations shown in this document.]
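Description:
pJJB1463 is a yeast integrating expression plasmid built by Golden Gate assembly on the in-house TMP136 backbone. It is propagated in E. coli through a high-copy ColE1/pUC-type origin with kanamycin resistance (KanR). No yeast replication origin or centromere is annotated, which fits the depositor's statement that the construct is integrated into the S. cerevisiae HIS3 locus and selected with the HIS3 marker. The HIS3 promoter and coding sequence are followed by fragments of neighbouring genomic sequence (an uncertain ORF and part of DED1), and a fragment of MRM1/PET56 lies on the other side of the bacterial segment. These regions flank HIS3 in the yeast genome and most likely act as the homology arms for targeted integration.

The payload comprises two expression units. The first encodes a fusion of the red fluorescent protein mKate2 and the yellow fluorescent protein Venus (listed as YFP). The record says the two are joined by a TEV protease cleavage site, and that the fusion carries a C-terminal ePTS1 peroxisomal targeting signal. This unit ends with the ADH1 terminator. Its promoter is not annotated in the feature table or named in the record. The second unit expresses TEV protease from the strong constitutive TDH3 (GAP) promoter with a PGK1 terminator, matching the "high expression" protease described.

The depositor used the construct in a competition assay for peroxisomal import. Presumably, reporter that stays in the cytosol is exposed to the protease and cleaved, separating mKate2 from the targeted YFP, whereas rapidly imported reporter would remain intact. The record does not spell out this readout.
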