Features (pLannotate 1.2.2; 13 found; start..end, strand, type, name):
    732..1427    +  CDS            mKate2: mKate2 is a basic (constitutively fluorescent) red fluorescent protein published in 2009, derived from Entacmaea quadricolor. It is reported to be a rapidly-maturing monomer with moderate acid sensitivity.
   1461..2171    +  CDS            Venus: Venus is a basic (constitutively fluorescent) yellow fluorescent protein published in 2002, derived from Aequorea victoria. It is reported to be a rapidly-maturing weak dimer with moderate acid sensitivity.
   2229..2416    +  terminator     ADH1 terminator: S. cerevisiae ADH1; transcription terminator for the S. cerevisiae alcohol dehydrogenase 1 (ADH1) gene
   2500..3166    +  promoter       GAP promoter: S. cerevisiae TDH3; promoter for glyceraldehyde-3-phosphate dehydrogenase
   3176..3883    +  CDS            TEV protease: tobacco etch virus protease (Kapust et al., 2001)
   3914..4138    +  terminator     PGK1 terminator (fragment): S. cerevisae PGK1; transcription terminator for 3-phosphoglycerate kinase gene
   4306..4493    +  promoter       HIS3 promoter: S. cerevisiae HIS3
   4494..5153    +  CDS            HIS3: HIS7_YEAST - Experimental evidence at protein level: Swiss-Prot protein existence level 1. From Saccharomyces cerevisiae (strain ATCC 204508 / S288c) (Baker's yeast).
   5113..5658    +  CDS            YO201_YEAST: Protein uncertain: Swiss-Prot protein existence level 5. From Saccharomyces cerevisiae (strain ATCC 204508 / S288c) (Baker's yeast).
   5654..5902    +  CDS            DED1 (fragment): DED1_YEAST - Also known as SPP81. Experimental evidence at protein level: Swiss-Prot protein existence level 1. ATP-binding RNA helicase involved in translation initiation. Remodels RNA in response to ADP and ATP concentrations by facilitating disruption, but also formation of RNA duplexes. Has weak ATP-dependent affinity for dsRNA, but strong ATP-dependent affinity for ssRNA. Acts as a virus host factor involved in the replication of the MBV and the L-A viruses by promoting the negative-strand RNA synthesis. May be involved in recognition of the preinitiation complex and DNA binding of the RN
   5930..6745    -  CDS            KanR: aminoglycoside phosphotransferase; aph(3')-Ia; confers resistance to kanamycin in bacteria or G418 (Geneticin®) in eukaryotes
   6970..7558    +  rep_origin     ori: high-copy-number ColE1/pMB1/pBR322/pUC origin of replication
   7669..8169    -  CDS            MRM1 (fragment): MRM1_YEAST - Also known as PET56 From Saccharomyces cerevisiae (strain ATCC 204508 / S288c) (Baker's yeast).
>Addgene plasmid #218624 | pJJB1463 | addgene full sequence | sequence record 432999 | Addgene NGS Result
ACTGGCCGATAATTGCAGACGAACGAAGAGGATGTCCAATATTTTTTTTAAGGAATAAGGATACTTCAAG
ACTAGATTCCCCCCTGCATTCCCATCAGAACCGTAAACCTTGGCGCTTTCCTTGGGAAGTATTCAAGAAG
TGCCTTGTCCGGTTTCTGTGGCTCACAAACCAGCGCGCCCGATATGGCTTTCTTTTCACTTATGAATGTA
CCAGTACGGGACAATTAGAACGCTCCTGTAACAATCTCTTTGCAAATGTGGGGTTACATTCTAACCATGT
CACACTGCTGACGAAATTCAAAGTAAAAAAAAATGGGACCACGTCTTGAGAACGATAGATTTTCTTTATT
TTACATTGAACAGTCGTTGTCTCAGCGCGCTTTATGTTTTCATTCATACTTCATATTATAAAATAACAAA
AGAAGAATTTCATATTCACGCCCAAGAAATCAGGCTGCTTTCCAAATGCAATTGACACTTCATTAGCCAT
CACACAAAACTCTTTCTTGCTGGAGCTTCTTTTAAAAAAGACCTCAGTACACCAAACACGTTACCCGACC
TCGTTATTTTACGACAACTATGATAAAATTCTGAAGAAAAAATAAAAAAATTTTCATACTTCTTGCTTTT
ATTTAAACCATTGAATGATTTCTTTTGAACAAAACTACCTGTTTCACCAAAGGAAATAGAAAGAAAAAAT
CAATTAGAAGAAAACAAAAAACAAAAGATCTATGGTGAGCGAGCTGATTAAGGAGAACATGCACATGAAG
CTGTACATGGAGGGCACCGTGAACAACCACCACTTCAAGTGCACATCCGAGGGCGAAGGCAAGCCCTACG
AGGGCACCCAGACCATGAGAATCAAGGCGGTCGAGGGCGGCCCTCTCCCCTTCGCCTTCGACATCCTGGC
TACCAGCTTCATGTACGGCAGCAAAACCTTCATCAACCACACCCAGGGCATCCCCGACTTCTTTAAGCAG
TCCTTCCCCGAGGGCTTCACATGGGAGAGAGTCACCACATACGAAGACGGGGGCGTGCTGACCGCTACCC
AGGACACCAGCCTCCAGGACGGCTGCCTCATCTACAACGTCAAGATCAGAGGGGTGAACTTCCCATCCAA
CGGCCCTGTGATGCAGAAGAAAACACTCGGCTGGGAGGCCTCCACCGAAACCCTGTACCCCGCTGACGGC
GGCCTGGAAGGCAGAGCCGACATGGCCCTGAAGCTCGTTGGCGGGGGCCACCTGATCTGCAACTTGAAGA
CCACATACAGATCCAAGAAACCCGCTAAGAACCTCAAGATGCCCGGCGTCTACTATGTGGACAGAAGACT
GGAAAGAATCAAGGAGGCCGACAAAGAAACCTACGTCGAGCAGCACGAGGTGGCTGTGGCCAGATACTGC
GACCTCCCTAGCAAACTGGGGCACAGAGGATCCGAGAATTTGTACTTTCAATCTGGTAGCTCTAAAGGTG
AAGAATTATTCACTGGTGTTGTCCCAATTTTGGTTGAATTAGATGGTGATGTTAATGGTCACAAATTTTC
TGTCTCCGGTGAAGGTGAAGGTGATGCTACTTACGGTAAATTGACCTTAAAATTGATTTGTACTACTGGT
AAATTGCCAGTTCCATGGCCAACCTTAGTCACTACTTTAGGTTATGGTTTGCAATGTTTTGCTAGATACC
CAGATCATATGAAACAACATGACTTTTTCAAGTCTGCCATGCCAGAAGGTTATGTTCAAGAAAGAACTAT
TTTTTTCAAAGATGACGGTAACTACAAGACCAGAGCTGAAGTCAAGTTTGAAGGTGATACCTTAGTTAAT
AGAATCGAATTAAAAGGTATTGATTTTAAAGAAGGTGGTAACATTTTAGGTCACAAATTGGAATACAACT
ATAACTCTCACAATGTTTACATCACTGCTGACAAACAAAAGAATGGTATCAAAGCTAACTTCAAAATTAG
ACACAACATTGAAGATGGTGGTGTTCAATTAGCTGACCATTATCAACAAAATACTCCAATTGGTGATGGT
CCAGTCTTGTTACCAGACAACCATTACTTATCCTATCAATCTGCCTTATCCAAAGATCCAAACGAAAAGA
GAGATCACATGGTCTTGTTAGAATTTGTTACTGCTGCTGGTATTACCCATGGTATGGATGAATTGTACAA
AGGATCCGGTTCATTGGGAAGAGGTAGAAGATCCAAATTGTAAGGATCCTAACTCGAGGCGAATTTCTTA
TGATTTATGATTTTTATTATTAAATAAGTTATAAAAAAAATAAGTGTATACAAATTTTAAAGTGACTCTT
AGGTTTTAAAACGAAAATTCTTATTCTTGAGTAACTCTTTCCTGTAGGTCAGGTTGCTTTCTCAGGTATA
GCATGAGGTCGCTCTTATTGACCACACCTCTACCGGCATGCCGAGCAAATGCCTGCAAATCGCTCCCCAT
TTCGCTGCCAAACCAGATGTCAACACAGCTACAACGCAGTTCGAGTTTATCATTATCAATACTGCCATTT
CAAAGAATACGTAAATAATTAATAGTAGTGATTTTCCTAACTTTATTTAGTCAAAAAATTAGCCTTTTAA
TTCTGCTGTAACCCGTACATGCCCAAAATAGGGGGCGGGTTACACAGAATATATAACATCGTAGGTGTCT
GGGTGAACAGTTTATTCCTGGCATCCACTAAATATAATGGAGCCCGCTTTTTAAGCTGGCATCCAGAAAA
AAAAAGAATCCCAGCACCAAAATATTGTTTTCTTCACCAACCATCAGTTCATAGGTCCATTCTCTTAGCG
CAACTACAGAGAACAGGGGCACAAACAGGCAAAAAACGGGCACAACCTCAATGGAGTGATGCAACCTGCC
TGGAGTAAATGATGACACAAGGCAATTGACCCACGCATGTATCTATCTCATTTTCTTACACCTTCTATTA
CCTTCTGCTCTCTCTGATTTGGAAAAAGCTGAAAAAAAAGGTTGAAACCAGTTCCCTGAAATTATTCCCC
TACTTGACTAATAAGTATATAAAGACGGTAGGTATTGATTGTAATTCTGTAAATCTATTTCTTAAACTTC
TTAAATTCTACTTTTATAGTTAGTCTTTTTTTTAGTTTTAAAACACCAAGAACTTAGTTTCGAATAAACA
CACATAAACAAACAAAAGATCTATGGGAGAAAGCTTGTTTAAGGGGCCGCGTGATTACAACCCGATATCG
AGCACCATTTGTCATTTGACGAATGAATCTGATGGGCACACAACATCGTTGTATGGTATTGGATTTGGTC
CCTTCATCATTACAAACAAGCACTTGTTTAGAAGAAATAATGGAACACTGTTGGTCCAATCACTACATGG
TGTATTCAAGGTCAAGAACACCACGACTTTGCAACAACACCTCATTGATGGGAGGGACATGATAATTATT
CGCATGCCTAAGGATTTCCCACCATTTCCTCAAAAGCTGAAATTTAGAGAGCCACAAAGGGAAGAGCGCA
TATGTCTTGTGACAACCAACTTCCAAACTAAGAGCATGTCTAGCATGGTGTCAGACACTAGTTGCACATT
CCCTTCATCTGATGGCATATTCTGGAAGCATTGGATTCAAACCAAGGATGGGCAGTGTGGCAGTCCATTA
GTATCAACTAGAGATGGGTTCATTGTTGGTATACACTCAGCATCGAATTTCACCAACACAAACAATTATT
TCACAAGCGTGCCGAAAAACTTCATGGAATTGTTGACAAATCAGGAGGCGCAGCAGTGGGTTAGTGGTTG
GCGATTAAATGCTGACTCAGTATTGTGGGGGGGCCATAAAGTTTTCATGGTGAAACCTGAAGAGCCTTTT
CAGCCAGTTAAGGAAGCGACTCAACTCATGAATCGTCGTCGCCGTCGCGGATCCTAACTCGAGATTGAAT
TGAATTGAAATCGATAGATCAATTTTTTTCTTTTCTCTTTCCCCATCCTTTACGCTAAAATAATAGTTTA
TTTTATTTTTTGAATATTTTTTATTTATATACGTATATATAGACTATTATTTATCTTTTAATGATTATTA
AGATTTTTATTAAAAAAAAATTCGCTCCTCTTTTAATGCCTTTATGCAGTTTTTTTTTCCCATTCGATAT
TTCTATGTGCTGGATGCACACACTGGCTTAAGATGACAACGACTAGAGATCTATGTGAGGATCCTAACTC
GAGATCGAGCTGAGCAGTTACAGAGATGTTACGAACCACTAGTGCACTGCAGTACAAACACAGTCCTTTC
CCGCAATTTTCTTTTTCTATTACTCTTGGCCTCCTCTAGTACACTCTATATTTTTTTATGCCTCGGTAAT
GATTTTCATTTTTTTTTTTCCACCTAGCGGATGACTCTTTTTTTTTCTTAGCGATTGGCATTATCACATA
ATGAATTATACATTATATAAAGTAATGTGATTTCTTCGAAGAATATACTAAAAAATGAGCAGGCAAGATA
AACGAAGGCAAAGATGACAGAGCAGAAAGCCCTAGTAAAGCGTATTACAAATGAAACCAAGATTCAGATT
GCGATCTCTTTAAAGGGTGGTCCCCTAGCGATAGAGCACTCGATCTTCCCAGAAAAAGAGGCAGAAGCAG
TAGCAGAACAGGCCACACAATCGCAAGTGATTAACGTCCACACAGGTATAGGGTTTCTGGACCATATGAT
ACATGCTCTGGCCAAGCATTCCGGCTGGTCGCTAATCGTTGAGTGCATTGGTGACTTACACATAGACGAC
CATCACACCACTGAAGACTGCGGGATTGCTCTCGGTCAAGCTTTTAAAGAGGCCCTAGGGGCCGTGCGTG
GAGTAAAAAGGTTTGGATCAGGATTTGCGCCTTTGGATGAGGCACTTTCCAGAGCGGTGGTTGATCTTTC
GAACAGGCCGTACGCAGTTGTCGAACTTGGTTTGCAAAGGGAGAAAGTAGGTGATCTCTCTTGCGAGATG
ATCCCGCATTTTCTTGAAAGCTTTGCAGAGGCTAGCAGAATTACCCTCCACGTTGATTGTCTGCGAGGCA
AGAATGATCATCACCGTAGTGAGAGTGCGTTCAAGGCTCTTGCGGTTGCCATAAGAGAAGCCACCTCGCC
CAATGGTACCAACGATGTTCCCTCCACCAAAGGTGTTCTTATGTAGTGACACCGATTATTTAAAGCTGCT
GCATACGATATATATACATGTGTATATATGTATACCTATGAATGTCAGTAAGTATGTATACGAACAGTAT
GATACTGAAGATGACAAGGTAATGCATCATTCTATACGTGTCATTCTGAACGAGGCGCGCTTTCCTTTTT
TCTTTTTGCTTTTTCTTTTTTTTTCTCTTGAACTCGACGGATCATAGAGTCGCACAGTGTTTCAAGATGC
ACATGTGTATATATGTATACCTATGAATGTCAGTAAGTATGTATACGAACAGTATGATACTGAAGATGAC
AAGGTAATGCATCATTCTATACGTGTCATTCTGAACGAGGCGCGCTTTCCTTTTTTCTTTTTGCTTTTTC
TTTTTTTTTCTCTTGAACACGAGAAAAAAAATATAAAAGAGATGGAGGAACGGGAAAAAGTTAGTTGTGG
TGATAGGTGGCAAGTGGTATTCCGTAAGAACAACAAGAAAAGCATTTCATATTATGGCTGAACTGAGCGA
ACAAGTGCAAAATTTAAGCATCAACGACAACAACGAGAATGGTTATGTTCCTCCTCACTTAAGAGGAAAA
CCAAGAAGTGCCAGAAATAACAGTAGCAACTACAATAACAACAACGGCGGCTACAACGGTGGCCGTGGCG
GTGGCAGCTTCTTTAGCAACAACCGTCGTGGTGGTTACGGCAACGGTGGTTTCTTCGGTGGAAACAACGG
TGGCAGCAGACCGAGCGGCCGCGTGTTACAACCAATTAACCAATTCTGATTAGAAAAACTCATCGAGCAT
CAAATGAAACTGCAATTTATTCATATCAGGATTATCAATACCATATTTTTGAAAAAGCCGTTTCTGTAAT
GAAGGAGAAAACTCACCGAGGCAGTTCCATAGGATGGCAAGATCCTGGTATCGGTCTGCGATTCCGACTC
GTCCAACATCAATACAACCTATTAATTTCCCCTCGTCAAAAATAAGGTTATCAAGTGAGAAATCACCATG
AGTGACGACTGAATCCGGTGAGAATGGCAAAAGCTTATGCATTTCTTTCCAGACTTGTTCAACAGGCCAG
CCATTACGCTCGTCATCAAAATCACTCGCATCAACCAAACCGTTATTCATTCGTGATTGCGCCTGAGCGA
GGCGAAATACGCGATCGCTGTTAAAAGGACAATTACAAACAGGAATCGAATGCAACCGGCGCAGGAACAC
TGCCAGCGCATCAACAATATTTTCACCTGAATCAGGATATTCTTCTAATACCTGGAATGCTGTTTTCCCG
GGGATCGCAGTGGTGAGTAACCATGCATCATCAGGAGTACGGATAAAATGCTTGATGGTCGGAAGAGGCA
TAAATTCCGTCAGCCAGTTTAGTCTGACCATCTCATCTGTAACATCATTGGCAACGCTACCTTTGCCATG
TTTCAGAAACAACTCTGGCGCATCGGGCTTCCCATACAATCGATAGATTGTCGCACCTGATTGCCCGACA
TTATCGCGAGCCCATTTATACCCATATAAATCAGCATCCATGTTGGAATTTAATCGCGGCCTGGAGCAAG
ACGTTTCCCGTTGAATATGGCTCATAACACCCCTTGTATTACTGTTTATGTAAGCAGACAGTTTTATTGT
TCATGATGATATATTTTTATCTTGTGCAATGTAACATCAGAGATTTTGAGACACAACGTGGCTTTGTTGA
ATAAATCGAACTTTTGCTGAGTTGAAGGATCAGTCATGACCAAAATCCCTTAACGTGAGTTTTCGTTCCA
CTGAGCGTCAGACCCCGTAGAAAAGATCAAAGGATCTTCTTGAGATCCTTTTTTTCTGCGCGTAATCTGC
TGCTTGCAAACAAAAAAACCACCGCTACCAGCGGTGGTTTGTTTGCCGGATCAAGAGCTACCAACTCTTT
TTCCGAAGGTAACTGGCTTCAGCAGAGCGCAGATACCAAATACTGTTCTTCTAGTGTAGCCGTAGTTAGG
CCACCACTTCAAGAACTCTGTAGCACCGCCTACATACCTCGCTCTGCTAATCCTGTTACCAGTGGCTGCT
GCCAGTGGCGATAAGTCGTGTCTTACCGGGTTGGACTCAAGACGATAGTTACCGGATAAGGCGCAGCGGT
CGGGCTGAACGGGGGGTTCGTGCACACAGCCCAGCTTGGAGCGAACGACCTACACCGAACTGAGATACCT
ACAGCGTGAGCTATGAGAAAGCGCCACGCTTCCCGAAGGGAGAAAGGCGGACAGGTATCCGGTAAGCGGC
AGGGTCGGAACAGGAGAGCGCACGAGGGAGCTTCCAGGGGGAAACGCCTGGTATCTTTATAGTCCTGTCG
GGTTTCGCCACCTCTGACTTGAGCGTCGATTTTTGTGATGCTCGTCAGGGGGGCGGAGCCTATGGAAAAA
CGCCAGCAACGCGGCCTTTTTACGGTTCCTGGCCTTTTGCTGGCCTTTTGCTCACATGTTCTTTCCTGCG
TTATCCCCTGATTCTGTGGATAACCGTGCGGCCGCCAATGTAACCTTCAGTTCATCGACTATCTGAAGAA
ATTTACTAGGAATAGTGCCATGGTACAGCAACCGAGAATGGCAATTTCTACTCGGGTTCAGCAACGCTGC
ATAAACGCTGTTGGTGCCGTAGACATATTCGAAGATAGGATTATCATTCATAAGTTTCAGAGCAATGTCC
TTATTCTGGAACTTGGATTTATGGCTCTTTTGGTTTAATTTCGCCTGATTCTTGATCTCCTTTAGCTTCT
CGACGTGGGCCTTTTTCTTGCCATATGGGTCCGCTGCACGGTCCTGTTCCCTAGCATGTACGTGAGCGTA
TTTCCTTTTAAACCACGACGCTTTGTCCTCATTCAACGTTTCCCATTGTTTTTTTCTACTATTGCTTTGC
TGTGGGAAAAACTTATCGAAAGATGACGACTTTTTCTTAATTCTCGTTTTAAGAGCTTGGTGAGCGCTAG
GAGTCACTGCCAGGTATCGTTTGAACACGGCATTAGTCAGGGAAGTCATCAGACGCATGAACTTGAAGCC
CCTGAATTCGCATCTAGACTGA
